>Addgene plasmid #10820 | pIRESneo-FLAG/HA Ago1 | depositor full sequence | sequence record 6798 | Author sequence
GACGGATCGGGAGATCTCCCGATCCCCTATGGTCGACTCTCAGTACAATCTGCTCTGATGCCGCATAGTT
AAGCCAGTATCTGCTCCCTGCTTGTGTGTTGGAGGTCGCTGAGTAGTGCGCGAGCAAAATTTAAGCTACA
ACAAGGCAAGGCTTGACCGACAATTGCATGAAGAATCTGCTTAGGGTTAGGCGTTTTGCGCTGCTTCGCG
ATGTACGGGCCAGATATACGCGTTGACATTGATTATTGACTAGTTATTAATAGTAATCAATTACGGGGTC
ATTAGTTCATAGCCCATATATGGAGTTCCGCGTTACATAACTTACGGTAAATGGCCCGCCTGGCTGACCG
CCCAACGACCCCCGCCCATTGACGTCAATAATGACGTATGTTCCCATAGTAACGCCAATAGGGACTTTCC
ATTGACGTCAATGGGTGGACTATTTACGGTAAACTGCCCACTTGGCAGTACATCAAGTGTATCATATGCC
AAGTACGCCCCCTATTGACGTCAATGACGGTAAATGGCCCGCCTGGCATTATGCCCAGTACATGACCTTA
TGGGACTTTCCTACTTGGCAGTACATCTACGTATTAGTCATCGCTATTACCATGGTGATGCGGTTTTGGC
AGTACATCAATGGGCGTGGATAGCGGTTTGACTCACGGGGATTTCCAAGTCTCCACCCCATTGACGTCAA
TGGGAGTTTGTTTTGGCACCAAAATCAACGGGACTTTCCAAAATGTCGTAACAACTCCGCCCCATTGACG
CAAATGGGCGGTAGGCGTGTACGGTGGGAGGTCTATATAAGCAGAGCTCTCTGGCTAACTAGAGAACCCA
CTGCTTACTGGCTTATCGAAATTAATACGACTCACTATAGGGAGACCCAAGCTTGGTACCGAGCTCGGAT
CGATATCGCCGCCGCCATGGACTACAAGGACGACGATGACAAGTACCCTTATGACGTGCCCGATTACGCT
AGCGGCCGCATGGAAGCGGGACCCTCGGGAGCAGCTGCGGGCGCTTACCTGCCCCCCCTGCAGCAGGTGT
TCCAGGCACCTCGCCGGCCTGGCATTGGCACTGTGGGGAAACCAATCAAGCTCCTGGCCAATTACTTTGA
GGTGGACATCCCTAAGATCGACGTGTACCACTACGAGGTGGACATCAAGCCGGATAAGTGTCCCCGTAGA
GTCAACCGGGAAGTGGTGGAATACATGGTCCAGCATTTCAAGCCTCAGATCTTTGGTGATCGCAAGCCTG
TGTATGATGGAAAGAAGAACATTTACACTGTCACAGCACTGCCCATTGGCAACGAACGGGTCGACTTTGA
GGTGACAATCCCTGGGGAAGGGAAGGATCGAATCTTTAAGGTCTCCATCAAGTGGCTAGCCATTGTGAGC
TGGCGAATGCTGCATGAGGCCCTGGTCAGCGGCCAGATCCCTGTTCCCTTGGAGTCTGTGCAAGCCCTGG
ATGTGGCCATGAGGCACCTGGCATCCATGAGGTACACCCCTGTGGGCCGCTCCTTCTTCTCACCGCCTGA
GGGCTACTACCACCCGCTGGGGGGTGGGCGCGAGGTCTGGTTCGGCTTTCACCAGTCTGTGCGCCCTGCC
ATGTGGAAGATGATGCTCAACATTGATGTCTCAGCCACTGCCTTTTATAAGGCACAGCCAGTGATTGAGT
TCATGTGTGAGGTGCTGGACATCAGGAACATAGATGAGCAGCCCAAGCCCCTCACGGACTCTCAGCGCGT
TCGCTTCACCAAGGAGATCAAGGGCCTGAAGGTGGAAGTCACCCACTGTGGACAGATGAAGAGGAAGTAC
CGCGTGTGTAATGTTACCCGTCGCCCTGCTAGCCATCAGACATTCCCCTTACAGCTGGAGAGTGGACAGA
CTGTGGAGTGCACAGTGGCACAGTATTTCAAGCAGAAATATAACCTTCAGCTCAAGTATCCCCATCTGCC
CTGCCTACAAGTTGGCCAGGAACAAAAGCATACCTACCTTCCCCTAGAGGTCTGTAACATTGTGGCTGGG
CAGCGCTGTATTAAAAAGCTGACCGACAACCAGACCTCGACCATGATAAAGGCCACAGCTAGATCCGCTC
CAGACAGACAGGAGGAGATCAGTCGCCTGATGAAGAATGCCAGCTACAACTTAGATCCCTACATCCAGGA
ATTTGGGATCAAAGTGAAGGATGACATGACGGAGGTGACAGGGCGAGTGCTGCCGGCGCCCATCTTGCAG
TACGGCGGCCGGAACCGGGCCATTGCCACACCCAATCAGGGTGTCTGGGACATGCGGGGGAAACAGTTCT
ACAATGGGATTGAGATCAAAGTCTGGGCCATCGCCTGCTTCGCACCCCAAAAACAGTGTCGAGAAGAGGT
GCTCAAGAACTTCACAGACCAGCTGCGGAAGATTTCCAAGGATGCGGGGATGCCTATCCAGGGTCAACCT
TGTTTCTGCAAATATGCACAGGGGGCAGACAGCGTGGAGCCTATGTTCCGGCATCTCAAGAACACCTACT
CAGGGCTGCAGCTCATTATTGTCATCCTGCCAGGGAAGACGCCGGTGTATGCTGAGGTGAAACGTGTCGG
AGATACACTCTTGGGAATGGCTACGCAGTGTGTGCAGGTGAAGAACGTGGTCAAGACCTCACCTCAGACT
CTGTCCAACCTCTGCCTCAAGATCAATGTCAAACTTGGTGGCATTAACAACATCCTAGTCCCACACCAGC
GCTCTGCCGTTTTTCAACAGCCAGTGATATTCCTGGGAGCAGATGTTACACACCCCCCAGCAGGGGATGG
GAAAAAACCTTCTATCACAGCAGTGGTAGGCAGTATGGATGCCCACCCCAGCCGATACTGTGCTACTGTG
CGGGTACAGCGACCACGGCAAGAGATCATTGAAGACTTGTCCTACATGGTGCGTGAGCTCCTCATCCAAT
TCTACAAGTCCACCCGTTTCAAGCCTACCCGCATCATCTTCTACCGAGATGGGGTGCCTGAAGGCCAGCT
ACCCCAGATACTCCACTATGAGCTACTGGCCATTCGTGATGCCTGCATCAAACTGGAAAAGGACTACCAG
CCTGGGATCACTTATATTGTGGTGCAGAAACGCCATCACACCCGCCTTTTCTGTGCTGACAAGAATGAGC
GAATTGGGAAGAGTGGTAACATCCCAGCTGGGACCACAGTGGACACCAACATCACCCACCCATTTGAGTT
TGACTTCTATCTGTGCAGCCACGCAGGCATCCAGGGCACCAGCCGACCATCCCATTACTATGTTCTTTGG
GATGACAACCGTTTCACAGCAGATGAGCTCCAGATCCTGACGTACCAGCTGTGCCACACTTACGTACGAT
GCACACGCTCTGTCTCTATCCCAGCACCTGCCTACTATGCCCGCCTGGTGGCTTTCCGGGCACGATACCA
CCTGGTGGACAAGGAGCATGACAGTGGAGAGGGGAGCCACATATCGGGGCAGAGCAATGGGCGGGACCCC
CAGGCCCTGGCCAAAGCCGTGCAGGTTCACCAGGATACTCTGCGCACCATGTACTTCGCTTGAGAATTCA
GTGGATCCACTAGTAACGGCCGCCAGTGTGCTGGAATTAATTCGCTGTCTGCGAGGGCCAGCTGTTGGGG
TGAGTACTCCCTCTCAAAAGCGGGCATGACTTCTGCGCTAAGATTGTCAGTTTCCAAAAACGAGGAGGAT
TTGATATTCACCTGGCCCGCGGTGATGCCTTTGAGGGTGGCCGCGTCCATCTGGTCAGAAAAGACAATCT
TTTTGTTGTCAAGCTTGAGGTGTGGCAGGCTTGAGATCTGGCCATACACTTGAGTGACAATGACATCCAC
TTTGCCTTTCTCTCCACAGGTGTCCACTCCCAGGTCCAACTGCAGGTCGAGCATGCATCTAGGGCGGCCA
ATTCCGCCCCTCTCCCTCCCCCCCCCCTAACGTTACTGGCCGAAGCCGCTTGGAATAAGGCCGGTGTGCG
TTTGTCTATATGTGATTTTCCACCATATTGCCGTCTTTTGGCAATGTGAGGGCCCGGAAACCTGGCCCTG
TCTTCTTGACGAGCATTCCTAGGGGTCTTTCCCCTCTCGCCAAAGGAATGCAAGGTCTGTTGAATGTCGT
GAAGGAAGCAGTTCCTCTGGAAGCTTCTTGAAGACAAACAACGTCTGTAGCGACCCTTTGCAGGCAGCGG
AACCCCCCACCTGGCGACAGGTGCCTCTGCGGCCAAAAGCCACGTGTATAAGATACACCTGCAAAGGCGG
CACAACCCCAGTGCCACGTTGTGAGTTGGATAGTTGTGGAAAGAGTCAAATGGCTCTCCTCAAGCGTATT
CAACAAGGGGCTGAAGGATGCCCAGAAGGTACCCCATTGTATGGGATCTGATCTGGGGCCTCGGTGCACA
TGCTTTACATGTGTTTAGTCGAGGTTAAAAAAACGTCTAGGCCCCCCGAACCACGGGGACGTGGTTTTCC
TTTGAAAAACACGATGATAAGCTTGCCACAACCCGGGATAATTCCTGCAGCCAATATGGGATCGGCCATT
GAACAAGATGGATTGCACGCAGGTTCTCCGGCCGCTTGGGTGGAGAGGCTATTCGGCTATGACTGGGCAC
AACAGACAATCGGCTGCTCTGATGCCGCCGTGTTCCGGCTGTCAGCGCAGGGGCGCCCGGTTCTTTTTGT
CAAGACCGACCTGTCCGGTGCCCTGAATGAACTGCAGGACGAGGCAGCGCGGCTATCGTGGCTGGCCACG
ACGGGCGTTCCTTGCGCAGCTGTGCTCGACGTTGTCACTGAAGCGGGAAGGGACTGGCTGCTATTGGGCG
AAGTGCCGGGGCAGGATCTCCTGTCATCTCACCTTGCTCCTGCCGAGAAAGTATCCATCATGGCTGATGC
AATGCGGCGGCTGCATACGCTTGATCCGGCTACCTGCCCATTCGACCACCAAGCGAAACATCGCATCGAG
CGAGCACGTACTCGGATGGAAGCCGGTCTTGTCGATCAGGATGATCTGGACGAAGAGCATCAGGGGCTCG
CGCCAGCCGAACTGTTCGCCAGGCTCAAGGCGCGCATGCCCGACGGCGATGATCTCGTCGTGACCCATGG
CGATGCCTGCTTGCCGAATATCATGGTGGAAAATGGCCGCTTTTCTGGATTCATCGACTGTGGCCGGCTG
GGTGTGGCGGACCGCTATCAGGACATAGCGTTGGCTACCCGTGATATTGCTGAAGAGCTTGGCGGCGAAT
GGGCTGACCGCTTCCTCGTGCTTTACGGTATCGCCGCTCCCGATTCGCAGCGCATCGCCTTCTATCGCCT
TCTTGACGAGTTCTTCTGAGGGGATCAATTCTCTAGAGCTCGCTGATCAGCCTCGACTGTGCCTTCTAGT
TGCCAGCCATCTGTTGTTTGCCCCTCCCCCGTGCCTTCCTTGACCCTGGAAGGTGCCACTCCCACTGTCC
TTTCCTAATAAAATGAGGAAATTGCATCGCATTGTCTGAGTAGGTGTCATTCTATTCTGGGGGGTGGGGT
GGGGCAGGACAGCAAGGGGGAGGATTGGGAAGACAATAGCAGGCATGCTGGGGATGCGGTGGGCTCTATG
GCTTCTGAGGCGGAAAGAACCAGCTGGGGCTCGAGTGCATTCTAGTTGTGGTTTGTCCAAACTCATCAAT
GTATCTTATCATGTCTGTATACCGTCGACCTCTAGCTAGAGCTTGGCGTAATCATGGTCATAGCTGTTTC
CTGTGTGAAATTGTTATCCGCTCACAATTCCACACAACATACGAGCCGGAAGCATAAAGTGTAAAGCCTG
GGGTGCCTAATGAGTGAGCTAACTCACATTAATTGCGTTGCGCTCACTGCCCGCTTTCCAGTCGGGAAAC
CTGTCGTGCCAGCTGCATTAATGAATCGGCCAACGCGCGGGGAGAGGCGGTTTGCGTATTGGGCGCTCTT
CCGCTTCCTCGCTCACTGACTCGCTGCGCTCGGTCGTTCGGCTGCGGCGAGCGGTATCAGCTCACTCAAA
GGCGGTAATACGGTTATCCACAGAATCAGGGGATAACGCAGGAAAGAACATGTGAGCAAAAGGCCAGCAA
AAGGCCAGGAACCGTAAAAAGGCCGCGTTGCTGGCGTTTTTCCATAGGCTCCGCCCCCCTGACGAGCATC
ACAAAAATCGACGCTCAAGTCAGAGGTGGCGAAACCCGACAGGACTATAAAGATACCAGGCGTTTCCCCC
TGGAAGCTCCCTCGTGCGCTCTCCTGTTCCGACCCTGCCGCTTACCGGATACCTGTCCGCCTTTCTCCCT
TCGGGAAGCGTGGCGCTTTCTCAATGCTCACGCTGTAGGTATCTCAGTTCGGTGTAGGTCGTTCGCTCCA
AGCTGGGCTGTGTGCACGAACCCCCCGTTCAGCCCGACCGCTGCGCCTTATCCGGTAACTATCGTCTTGA
GTCCAACCCGGTAAGACACGACTTATCGCCACTGGCAGCAGCCACTGGTAACAGGATTAGCAGAGCGAGG
TATGTAGGCGGTGCTACAGAGTTCTTGAAGTGGTGGCCTAACTACGGCTACACTAGAAGGACAGTATTTG
GTATCTGCGCTCTGCTGAAGCCAGTTACCTTCGGAAAAAGAGTTGGTAGCTCTTGATCCGGCAAACAAAC
CACCGCTGGTAGCGGTGGTTTTTTTGTTTGCAAGCAGCAGATTACGCGCAGAAAAAAAGGATCTCAAGAA
GATCCTTTGATCTTTTCTACGGGGTCTGACGCTCAGTGGAACGAAAACTCACGTTAAGGGATTTTGGTCA
TGAGATTATCAAAAAGGATCTTCACCTAGATCCTTTTAAATTAAAAATGAAGTTTTAAATCAATCTAAAG
TATATATGAGTAAACTTGGTCTGACAGTTACCAATGCTTAATCAGTGAGGCACCTATCTCAGCGATCTGT
CTATTTCGTTCATCCATAGTTGCCTGACTCCCCGTCGTGTAGATAACTACGATACGGGAGGGCTTACCAT
CTGGCCCCAGTGCTGCAATGATACCGCGAGACCCACGCTCACCGGCTCCAGATTTATCAGCAATAAACCA
GCCAGCCGGAAGGGCCGAGCGCAGAAGTGGTCCTGCAACTTTATCCGCCTCCATCCAGTCTATTAATTGT
TGCCGGGAAGCTAGAGTAAGTAGTTCGCCAGTTAATAGTTTGCGCAACGTTGTTGCCATTGCTACAGGCA
TCGTGGTGTCACGCTCGTCGTTTGGTATGGCTTCATTCAGCTCCGGTTCCCAACGATCAAGGCGAGTTAC
ATGATCCCCCATGTTGTGCAAAAAAGCGGTTAGCTCCTTCGGTCCTCCGATCGTTGTCAGAAGTAAGTTG
GCCGCAGTGTTATCACTCATGGTTATGGCAGCACTGCATAATTCTCTTACTGTCATGCCATCCGTAAGAT
GCTTTTCTGTGACTGGTGAGTACTCAACCAAGTCATTCTGAGAATAGTGTATGCGGCGACCGAGTTGCTC
TTGCCCGGCGTCAATACGGGATAATACCGCGCCACATAGCAGAACTTTAAAAGTGCTCATCATTGGAAAA
CGTTCTTCGGGGCGAAAACTCTCAAGGATCTTACCGCTGTTGAGATCCAGTTCGATGTAACCCACTCGTG
CACCCAACTGATCTTCAGCATCTTTTACTTTCACCAGCGTTTCTGGGTGAGCAAAAACAGGAAGGCAAAA
TGCCGCAAAAAAGGGAATAAGGGCGACACGGAAATGTTGAATACTCATACTCTTCCTTTTTCAATATTAT
TGAAGCATTTATCAGGGTTATTGTCTCATGAGCGGATACATATTTGAATGTATTTAGAAAAATAAACAAA
TAGGGGTTCCGCGCACATTTCCCCGAAAAGTGCCACCTGACGTC
Features (pLannotate 1.2.2; 20 found; start..end, strand, type, name):
     36..80      -  misc_feature   bom (fragment): basis of mobility region from pBR322
    235..614     +  enhancer       CMV enhancer: human cytomegalovirus immediate early enhancer
    615..818     +  promoter       CMV promoter: human cytomegalovirus (CMV) immediate early promoter
    814..847     +  LTR            5' LTR (truncated) (fragment): truncated 5' long terminal repeat (LTR) from HIV-1
    863..881     +  promoter       T7 promoter: promoter for bacteriophage T7 RNA polymerase
    933..953     +  CDS            FLAG (fragment): FLAG® epitope tag, followed by an enterokinase cleavage site
    990..3560    +  CDS            AGO1: AGO1_HUMAN - Also known as EIF2C1. Experimental evidence at protein level: Swiss-Prot protein existence level 1. Required for RNA-mediated gene silencing (RNAi). Binds to short RNAs such as microRNAs (miRNAs) or short interfering RNAs (siRNAs), and represses the translation of mRNAs which are complementary to them. Lacks endonuclease activity and does not appear to cleave target mRNAs. Also required for transcriptional gene silencing (TGS) of promoter regions which are complementary to bound short antigene RNAs (agRNAs). From Homo sapiens (Human).
   3640..3869    +  intron         chimeric intron: chimera between introns from adenovirus and immunoglobulin heavy chain genes
   4038..4500    +  misc_feature   IRES: internal ribosome entry site (IRES) of the encephalomyocarditis virus (EMCV)
   4536..5339    +  CDS            NeoR/KanR: aminoglycoside phosphotransferase from Tn5; aph(3')-II (or nptII); confers resistance to neomycin, kanamycin, and G418 (Geneticin®)
   5377..5601    +  polyA_signal   bGH poly(A) signal: bovine growth hormone polyadenylation signal
   5605..5626    +  promoter       SV40 promoter (fragment): SV40 enhancer and early promoter
   5636..5687    +  polyA_signal   SV40 poly(A) signal (fragment): SV40 polyadenylation signal
   5751..5767    -  protein_bind   lac operator: The lac repressor binds to the lac operator to inhibit transcription in E. coli. This inhibition can be relieved by adding lactose or isopropyl-β-D-thiogalactopyranoside (IPTG). lac repressor encoded by lacI
   5775..5805    -  promoter       lac promoter: promoter for the E. coli lac operon
   5820..5841    -  protein_bind   CAP binding site: CAP binding activates transcription in the presence of cAMP. E. coli catabolite activator protein
   5854..5946    -  CDS            lacI (fragment): lac repressor; lacI; The lac repressor binds to the lac operator to inhibit transcription in E. coli. This inhibition can be relieved by adding lactose or isopropyl-β-D-thiogalactopyranoside (IPTG).
   6129..6717    -  rep_origin     ori: high-copy-number ColE1/pMB1/pBR322/pUC origin of replication
   6888..7748    -  CDS            AmpR: β-lactamase; bla; confers resistance to ampicillin, carbenicillin, and related antibiotics
   7749..7853    -  promoter       AmpR promoter: bla
