[The description below was written by a language model from this plasmid's Addgene catalogue record and pLannotate feature annotations shown in this document.]
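Description:
pIRESneo-FLAG/HA Ago1 is a mammalian expression plasmid built on the Clontech pIRESneo backbone and carrying the human Argonaute 1 (AGO1, also known as EIF2C1) coding sequence, cloned between NotI and EcoRI sites that both remain intact. The full depositor sequence is about 7.9 kb. In E. coli it is maintained as a high-copy plasmid through a ColE1/pUC-type origin and selected with ampicillin via the β-lactamase gene. Small remnants of lac regulatory elements and a bom fragment are backbone leftovers with no role in expression.

Expression is driven by the human CMV immediate-early enhancer and promoter, with a T7 promoter just upstream of the insert. The AGO1 open reading frame is preceded by N-terminal FLAG and HA epitope tags. The automated annotation detects only the FLAG tag, but the catalogue record lists both. Downstream of AGO1 lie a chimeric intron, an EMCV IRES and the neomycin phosphotransferase gene, followed by the bovine growth hormone polyadenylation signal. Because the tagged Argonaute and the resistance marker are translated from a single bicistronic transcript, G418 selection enriches for cells that also express the upstream protein, which favours the recovery of stable lines with consistent transgene expression.

The dual tag suits detection of AGO1 and sequential affinity purification of its complexes with bound small RNAs. This fits the associated study comparing human Argonaute proteins in miRNA- and siRNA-guided target RNA cleavage. AGO1 binds small RNAs but is annotated as lacking endonuclease activity. The depositor notes a small insertion in the 5′ UTR that is not expected to alter the expressed protein.
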