Addgene plasmid #10820: pIRESneo-FLAG/HA Ago1
Depositing lab: Thomas Tuschl. Depositing organization: Rockefeller University. Publication: Human Argonaute2 mediates RNA cleavage targeted by miRNAs and siRNAs. Meister G, Landthaler M, Patkaniowska A, Dorsett Y, Teng G, Tuschl T. Mol Cell. 2004 Jul 23. 15(2):185-97. 10.1016/j.molcel.2004.07.007 PubMed 15260970.
Backbone
  Vector backbone: pIRESneo
  Backbone manufacturer: Clontech
  Backbone size w/o insert (bp): 5313
  Vector type: Mammalian Expression
  Selectable markers: Neomycin (select with G418)
Growth in bacteria
  Bacterial resistance: Ampicillin, 100 μg/mL
  Growth temperature: 37°C
  Growth strain: DH5alpha
  Copy number: High Copy
Gene/Insert
  Gene/Insert name: Argonaute 1
  Species: H. sapiens (human)
  Insert size (bp): 2571
  GenBank ID: NM_012199
  Entrez Gene: AGO1 (a.k.a. EIF2C, EIF2C1, GERP95, NEDLBAS, Q99, hAgo1)
  Tag / fusion protein: FLAG (N terminal on insert); HA (N terminal on insert)
  Cloning method: Restriction Enzyme; 5′ cloning site NotI (not destroyed); 3′ cloning site EcoRI (not destroyed)
  Sequencing primers: 5′ ggtaccgagctcggatcgat; 3′ agctgttggggtgagtactcc
Terms and licenses: Academic/Nonprofit Terms; Industry Terms: Not Available to Industry
Depositor comments: A small insertion in the 5'UTR should not affect the expressed peptide.
How to cite: pIRESneo-FLAG/HA Ago1 was a gift from Thomas Tuschl (Addgene plasmid # 10820 ; http://n2t.net/addgene:10820 ; RRID:Addgene_10820)
