>Addgene plasmid #10820 | pIRESneo-FLAG/HA Ago1 | addgene partial sequence | sequence record 17587 | 10820 with T7
CGACTGGATCGATTCGCCGGCCGCCATGGACTACAAGGACGACGATGACAAGTACCCTTATGACGTGCCC
GATTACGCTAGCGGCCGCATGGAAGCGGGACCCTCGGGAGCAGCTGCGGGCGCTTACCTGCCCCCCCTGC
AGCAGGTGTTCCAGGCACCTCGCCGGCCTGGCATTGGCACTGTGGGGAAACCAATCAAGCTCCTGGCCAA
TTACTTTGAGGTGGACATCCCTAAGATCGACGTGTACCACTACGAGGTGGACATCAAGCCGGATAAGTGT
CCCCGTAGAGTCAACCGGGAAGTGGTGGAATACATGGTCCAGCATTTCAAGCCTCAGATCTTTGGTGATC
GCAAGCCTGTGTATGATGGAAAGAAGAACATTTACACTGTCACAGCACTGCCCATTGGCAACGAACGGGT
CGACTTTGAGGTGACAATCCCTGGGGAAGGGAAGGATCGAATCTTTAAGGTCTCCATCAAGTGGCTAGCC
ATTGTGAGCTGGCGAATGCTGCATGAGGCCCTGGTCAGCGGCCAGATCCCTGTTCCCTTGGAGTCTGTGC
AAGCCCTGGATGTGGCCATGAGGCACCTGGCATCCATGAGGTACACCCCTGTGGGCCGCTCCTTCTTCTC
ACCGCCTGAGGGCTACTACCACCCGCTGGGGGGTGGGCGCGAGGTCTGGTTCGGCTTTCACCAGTCTGTG
CGCCCTGCCATGTGGAAGATGATGCTCAACATTGATGTCTCAGCCACTGCCTT
