>Addgene plasmid #10820 | pIRESneo-FLAG/HA Ago1 | addgene partial sequence | sequence record 73176 | CMV-F 5'-CGCAAATGGGCGGTAGGCGTG-3'
CTAGAGAACCCACTGCTTACTGGCTTATCGAAATTAATACGACTCACTATAGGGAGACCCAAGCTTGGTA
CCGAGCTCGGATCGATATCGCCGGCCGCCATGGACTACAAGGACGACGATGACAAGTACCCTTATGACGT
GCCCGATTACGCTAGCGGCCGCATGGAAGCGGGACCCTCGGGAGCAGCTGCGGGCGCTTACCTGCCCCCC
CTGCAGCAGGTGTTCCAGGCACCTCGCCGGCCTGGCATTGGCACTGTGGGGAAACCAATCAAGCTCCTGG
CCAATTACTTTGAGGTGGACATCCCTAAGATCGACGTGTACCACTACGAGGTGGACATCAAGCCGGATAA
GTGTCCCCGTAGAGTCAACCGGGAAGTGGTGGAATACATGGTCCAGCATTTCAAGCCTCAGATCTTTGGT
GATCGCAAGCCTGTGTATGATGGAAAGAAGAACATTTACACTGTCACAGCACTGCCCATTGGCAACGAAC
GGGTCGACTTTGAGGTGACAATCCCTGGGGAAGGGAAGGATCGAATCTTTAAGGTCTCCATCAAGTGGCT
AGCCATTGTGAGCTGGCGAATGCTGCATGAGGCCCTGGTCAGCGGCCAGATCCCTGTTCCCTTGGAGTCT
GTGCAAGCCCTGGATGTGGCCATGAGGCACCTGGCATCCATGAGGTACACCCCTGTGGGCCGCTCCTTCT
TCTCACCGCCTGAGGGCTACTACCACCCGCTGGGGGGTGGGCGCGAGGTCTGGTTCGGCTTTCACCAGTC
TGTGCGCCCTGCCATGTGGAAGATGATGCTCAACATTGATGTCTCAGCCACTGCCTTTTATAAGGCACAG
CCAGTGATTGAGTTCATGTGTGAGGTGCTGGACATCAGGAACATAGATGAGCAGCCCAAGCCCCTCACGG
ACTCTCAGCGCGTTCGCTTCACCAAGGAGATCAAGGGGC
